>Addgene plasmid #111194 | EYFP-IKB | addgene full sequence | sequence record 213162 | Addgene NGS Result
TAATAGTAATCAATTACGGGGTCATTAGTTCATAGCCCATATATGGAGTTCCGCGTTACATAACTTACGG
TAAATGGCCCGCCTGGCTGACCGCCCAACGACCCCCGCCCATTGACGTCAATAATGACGTATGTTCCCAT
AGTAACGCCAATAGGGACTTTCCATTGACGTCAATGGGTGGAGTATTTACGGTAAACTGCCCACTTGGCA
GTACATCAAGTGTATCATATGCCAAGTACGCCCCCTATTGACGTCAATGACGGTAAATGGCCCGCCTGGC
ATTATGCCCAGTACATGACCTTATGGGACTTTCCTACTTGGCAGTACATCTACGTATTAGTCATCGCTAT
TACCATGGTGATGCGGTTTTGGCAGTACATCAATGGGCGTGGATAGCGGTTTGACTCACGGGGATTTCCA
AGTCTCCACCCCATTGACGTCAATGGGAGTTTGTTTTGGCACCAAAATCAACGGGACTTTCCAAAATGTC
GTAACAACTCCGCCCCATTGACGCAAATGGGCGGTAGGCGTGTACGGTGGGAGGTCTATATAAGCAGAGC
TGGTTTAGTGAACCGTCAGATCCGCTAGCGCTACCGGTCGCCACCATGGTGAGCAAGGGCGAGGAGCTGT
TCACCGGGGTGGTGCCCATCCTGGTCGAGCTGGACGGCGACGTAAACGGCCACAAGTTCAGCGTGTCCGG
CGAGGGCGAGGGCGATGCCACCTACGGCAAGCTGACCCTGAAGTTCATCTGCACCACCGGCAAGCTGCCC
GTGCCCTGGCCCACCCTCGTGACCACCTTCGGCTACGGCCTGCAGTGCTTCGCCCGCTACCCCGACCACA
TGAAGCAGCACGACTTCTTCAAGTCCGCCATGCCCGAAGGCTACGTCCAGGAGCGCACCATCTTCTTCAA
GGACGACGGCAACTACAAGACCCGCGCCGAGGTGAAGTTCGAGGGCGACACCCTGGTGAACCGCATCGAG
CTGAAGGGCATCGACTTCAAGGAGGACGGCAACATCCTGGGGCACAAGCTGGAGTACAACTACAACAGCC
ACAACGTCTATATCATGGCCGACAAGCAGAAGAACGGCATCAAGGTGAACTTCAAGATCCGCCACAACAT
CGAGGACGGCAGCGTGCAGCTCGCCGACCACTACCAGCAGAACACCCCCATCGGCGACGGCCCCGTGCTG
CTGCCCGACAACCACTACCTGAGCTACCAGTCCGCCCTGAGCAAAGACCCCAACGAGAAGCGCGATCACA
TGGTCCTGCTGGAGTTCGTGACCGCCGCCGGGATCACTCTCGGCATGGACGAGCTGTACAAGTCCGGACT
CAGATCTCGAGCTCAAGCTTCGAATTCTGCAGTCGACGGTACCGCGGGCCCGGGATCCATGTTCCAGCCC
GCAGAGCCCGGCCAGGAGTGGGCCATGGAGGGGCCCCGGGACGCGCTCAAGAAGGAGCGGCTACTGGATG
ACCGCCACGACAGCGGCCTGGACTCCATGAAGGACGAGGAGTACGAGCAGATGGTGAAGGAGCTGCGCGA
GATCCGCCTCGAGCCGCAGGAGGCGCCCCGCGGCGCCGAGCCCTGGAAGCAGCAGCTCACCGAGGACGGA
GACTCGTTCCTGCACTTGGCCATCATCCATGAAGAGAAGGCACTGACCATGGAAGTGGTCCGCCAAGTGA
AGGGAGATCTGGCTTTTCTTAACTTCCAGAACAACCTGCAGCAGACTCCACTCCACTTGGCGGTGATCAC
CAACCAGCCAGAAATCGCTGAGGCACTTCTGGAAGCTGGCTGTGATCCTGAGCTCCGAGACTTTCGAGGA
AATACCCCTCTACACCTTGCCTGTGAGCAGGGCTGCCTGGCCAGTGTGGGAGTCCTGACTCAGCCCCGCG
GGACCCAGCACCTCCACTCCATTCTGCAGGCCACCAACTACAATGGCCACACATGTCTGCACTTAGCCTC
GATCCATGGCTACCTGGGCATTGTGGAGCTGTTGGTGTCTTTGGGTGCTGATGTCAACGCTCAGGAGCCC
TGCAATGGCCGAACCGCCCTGCATCTTGCGGTGGACCTGCAGAATCCCGACCTGGTGTCGCTCTTGTTGA
AGTGTGGGGCTGATGTCAACAGAGTCACCTACCAGGGCTACTCCCCGTACCAGCTCACCTGGGGCCGCCC
AAGCACTCGGATACAGCAGCAGCTGGGCCAGCTGACCCTAGAAAACCTCCAGATGCTTCCAGAGAGCGAG
GATGAGGAGAGCTATGACACGGAGTCAGAGTTCACAGAGGATGAGCTGCCCTATGACGACTGCGTGCTTG
GAGGCCAGCGCCTGACGTTATGAGCTTTGGAAAGTGTCTAAAAGACCATGTACTTGTACATTTGTACAAA
ATCAAGAGTTTTATTTTTCTAAAAAAAAAAAAAAAAAACTCGAGGGGGGGCCCGGTACCGCGGGCCCGGG
ATCCACCGGATCTAGATAACTGATCATAATCAGCCATACCACATTTGTAGAGGTTTTACTTGCTTTAAAA
AACCTCCCACACCTCCCCCTGAACCTGAAACATAAAATGAATGCAATTGTTGTTGTTAACTTGTTTATTG
CAGCTTATAATGGTTACAAATAAAGCAATAGCATCACAAATTTCACAAATAAAGCATTTTTTTCACTGCA
TTCTAGTTGTGGTTTGTCCAAACTCATCAATGTATCTTAAGGCGTAAATTGTAAGCGTTAATATTTTGTT
AAAATTCGCGTTAAATTTTTGTTAAATCAGCTCATTTTTTAACCAATAGGCCGAAATCGGCAAAATCCCT
TATAAATCAAAAGAATAGACCGAGATAGGGT
[37 nt withheld, positions 2832-2868]
AAAGAACGTGGACTCCAACGTCAAAGG
[49 nt withheld, positions 2896-2944]
T
[91 nt withheld, positions 2946-3036]
G
[124 nt withheld, positions 3038-3161]
CAGGTGGCACTTTTCGGGGAAATGTGCGCGGAACCCCTATTTGTTTATTTTTCTAAATACATTCAAATAT
GTATCCGCTCATGAGACAATAACCCTGATAAATGCTTCAATAATATTGAAAAAGGAAGAGTCCTGAGGCG
GAAAGAACCAGCTGTGGAATGTGTGTCAGTTAGGGTGTGGAAAGTCCCCAGGCTCCCCAGCAGGCAGAAG
TATGCAAAGCATGCATCTCAATTAGTCAGCAACCAGGTGTGGAAAGTCCCCAGGCTCCCCAGCAGGCAGA
AGTATGCAAAGCATGCATCTCAATTAGTCAGCAACCATAGTCCCGCCCCTAACTCCGCCCATCCCGCCCC
TAACTCCGCCCAGTTCCGCCCATTCTCCGCCCCATGGCTGACTAATTTTTTTTATTTATGCAGAGGCCGA
GGCCGCCTCGGCCTCTGAGCTATTCCAGAAGTAGTGAGGAGGCTTTTTTGGAGGCCTAGGCTTTTGCAAA
GATCGATCAAGAGACAGGATGAGGATCGTTTCGCATGATTGAACAAGATGGATTGCACGCAGGTTCTCCG
GCCGCTTGGGTGGAGAGGCTATTCGGCTATGACTGGGCACAACAGACAATCGGCTGCTCTGATGCCGCCG
TGTTCCGGCTGTCAGCGCAGGGGCGCCCGGTTCTTTTTGTCAAGACCGACCTGTCCGGTGCCCTGAATGA
ACTGCAAGACGAGGCAGCGCGGCTATCGTGGCTGGCCACGACGGGCGTTCCTTGCGCAGCTGTGCTCGAC
GTTGTCACTGAAGCGGGAAGGGACTGGCTGCTATTGGGCGAAGTGCCGGGGCAGGATCTCCTGTCATCTC
ACCTTGCTCCTGCCGAGAAAGTATCCATCATGGCTGATGCAATGCGGCGGCTGCATACGCTTGATCCGGC
TACCTGCCCATTCGACCACCAAGCGAAACATCGCATCGAGCGAGCACGTACTCGGATGGAAGCCGGTCTT
GTCGATCAGGATGATCTGGACGAAGAGCATCAGGGGCTCGCGCCAGCCGAACTGTTCGCCAGGCTCAAGG
CGAGCATGCCCGACGGCGAGGATCTCGTCGTGACCCATGGCGATGCCTGCTTGCCGAATATCATGGTGGA
AAATGGCCGCTTTTCTGGATTCATCGACTGTGGCCGGCTGGGTGTGGCGGACCGCTATCAGGACATAGCG
TTGGCTACCCGTGATATTGCTGAAGAGCTTGGCGGCGAATGGGCTGACCGCTTCCTCGTGCTTTACGGTA
TCGCCGCTCCCGATTCGCAGCGCATCGCCTTCTATCGCCTTCTTGACGAGTTCTTCTGAGCGGGACTCTG
GGGTTCGAAATGACCGACCAAGCGACGCCCAACCTGCCATCACGAGATTTCGATTCCACCGCCGCCTTCT
ATGAAAGGTTGGGCTTCGGAATCGTTTTCCGGGACGCCGGCTGGATGATCCTCCAGCGCGGGGATCTCAT
GCTGGAGTTCTTCGCCCACCCTAGGGGGAGGCTAACTGAAACACGGAAGGAGACAATACCGGAAGGAACC
CGCGCTATGACGGCAATAAAAAGACAGAATAAAACGCACGGTGTTGGGTCGTTTGTTCATAAACGCGGGG
TTCGGTCCCAGGGCTGGCACTCTGTCGATACCCCACCGAGACCCCATTGGGGCCAATACGCCCGCGTTTC
TTCCTTTTCCCCACCCCACCCCCCAAGTTCGGGTGAAGGCCCAGGGCTCGCAGCCAACGTCGGGGCGGCA
GGCCCTGCCATAGCCTCAGGTTACTCATATATACTTTAGATTGATTTAAAACTTCATTTTTAATTTAAAA
GGATCTAGGTGAAGATCCTTTTTGATAATCTCATGACCAAAATCCCTTAACGTGAGTTTTCGTTCCACTG
AGCGTCAGACCCCGTAGAAAAGATCAAAGGATCTTCTTGAGATCCTTTTTTTCTGCGCGTAATCTGCTGC
TTGCAAACAAAAAAACCACCGCTACCAGCGGTGGTTTGTTTGCCGGATCAAGAGCTACCAACTCTTTTTC
CGAAGGTAACTGGCTTCAGCAGAGCGCAGATACCAAATACTGTTCTTCTAGTGTAGCCGTAGTTAGGCCA
CCACTTCAAGAACTCTGTAGCACCGCCTACATACCTCGCTCTGCTAATCCTGTTACCAGTGGCTGCTGCC
AGTGGCGATAAGTCGTGTCTTACCGGGTTGGACTCAAGACGATAGTTACCGGATAAGGCGCAGCGGTCGG
GCTGAACGGGGGGTTCGTGCACACAGCCCAGCTTGGAGCGAACGACCTACACCGAACTGAGATACCTACA
GCGTGAGCTATGAGAAAGCGCCACGCTTCCCGAAGGGAGAAAGGCGGACAGGTATCCGGTAAGCGGCAGG
GTCGGAACAGGAGAGCGCACGAGGGAGCTTCCAGGGGGAAACGCCTGGTATCTTTATAGTCCTGTCGGGT
TTCGCCACCTCTGACTTGAGCGTCGATTTTTGTGATGCTCGTCAGGGGGGCGGAGCCTATGGAAAAACGC
CAGCAACGCGGCCTTTTTACGGTTCCTGGCCTTTTGCTGGCCTTTTGCTCACATGTTCTTTCCTGCGTTA
TCCCCTGATTCTGTGGATAACCGTATTACCGCCATGCATTAGTTAT
Features (pLannotate 1.2.2; 16 found; start..end, strand, type, name):
     54..357     +  enhancer       CMV enhancer: human cytomegalovirus immediate early enhancer
    358..561     +  promoter       CMV promoter: human cytomegalovirus (CMV) immediate early promoter
    606..1322    +  CDS            EYFP: EYFP is a basic (constitutively fluorescent) green/yellow fluorescent protein published in 1996, derived from Aequorea victoria. It is reported to be a very rapidly-maturing weak dimer with high acid sensitivity.
   1323..1388    +  misc_feature   MCS: multiple cloning site
   1389..2330    +  CDS            NFKBIA: IKBA_PIG - Also known as IKBA. Experimental evidence at protein level: Swiss-Prot protein existence level 1. Inhibits the activity of dimeric NF-kappa-B/REL complexes by trapping REL dimers in the cytoplasm through masking of their nuclear localization signals. On cellular stimulation by immune and proinflammatory responses, becomes phosphorylated promoting ubiquitination and degradation, enabling the dimeric RELA to translocate to the nucleus and activate transcription. From Sus scrofa (Pig).
   2433..2459    +  misc_feature   MCS (fragment): multiple cloning site
   2471..2555    +  CDS            large T antigen (fragment): large T antigen from SV40 (simian virus 40)
   2578..2699    +  polyA_signal   SV40 poly(A) signal: SV40 polyadenylation signal
   2733..3161    -  rep_origin     f1 ori (sequence partly withheld): f1 bacteriophage origin of replication; arrow indicates direction of (+) strand synthesis
   3188..3292    +  promoter       AmpR promoter: bla
   3294..3651    +  promoter       SV40 promoter: SV40 enhancer and early promoter
   3686..4480    +  CDS            NeoR/KanR: aminoglycoside phosphotransferase from Tn5; aph(3')-II (or nptII); confers resistance to neomycin, kanamycin, and G418 (Geneticin®)
   4501..4653    +  CDS            ble (fragment): BLE_KLEPN - Experimental evidence at protein level: Swiss-Prot protein existence level 1. Binding protein with a strong affinity to the bleomycin family of antibiotics. Binds to CL990; an antimitotic-antibiotic compound. From Klebsiella pneumoniae.
   4712..4759    +  polyA_signal   HSV TK poly(A) signal: herpes simplex virus thymidine kinase polyadenylation signal (Cole and Stacy, 1985)
   4850..4866    -  polyA_signal   bGH poly(A) signal (fragment): bovine growth hormone polyadenylation signal
   5088..5676    +  rep_origin     ori: high-copy-number ColE1/pMB1/pBR322/pUC origin of replication
