[The description below was written by a language model from this plasmid's Addgene catalogue record and pLannotate feature annotations shown in this document.]
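Description:
EYFP-IKB is a mammalian expression plasmid built on the Clontech pEYFP-C1 backbone. It encodes the NF-κB inhibitor IκBα (NFKBIA) from pig (Sus scrofa), fused at its N terminus to enhanced yellow fluorescent protein. The sequenced construct is about 5.8 kb. In bacteria it replicates from a high-copy ColE1/pUC-type origin and is selected with kanamycin. An f1 phage origin is also present. A single NeoR/KanR (Tn5 aminoglycoside phosphotransferase) gene serves both hosts. The bacterial bla promoter drives it for kanamycin resistance in E. coli, and the SV40 enhancer/early promoter drives it in mammalian cells, where it allows G418 selection of stable transfectants. The HSV TK polyadenylation signal terminates this cassette. The short ble, bGH poly(A) and large T antigen fragments in the annotation appear to be residual backbone sequence rather than functional elements.

The expression cassette uses the human cytomegalovirus immediate early enhancer and promoter to drive strong constitutive transcription of the EYFP coding sequence. EYFP is followed by a stretch of the multiple cloning site that lies between it and the NFKBIA coding sequence, and an SV40 polyadenylation signal ends the transcript. The restriction sites used for cloning are not recorded. IκBα holds NF-κB/Rel dimers in the cytoplasm by masking their nuclear localization signals, and it is phosphorylated, ubiquitinated and degraded when cells are stimulated. The yellow-tagged protein therefore gives a live-cell readout of IκBα localization and turnover. The associated publication concerns the dynamics of NF-κB and IκBα studied with fluorescent protein fusions, including fluorescence resonance energy transfer measurements, and EYFP fusions are commonly used as partners in such assays.
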