Addgene plasmid #111194: EYFP-IKB
Purpose: fluorescent fusion protein
Depositing lab: Johannes A. Schmid. Publication: Dynamics of NF kappa B and Ikappa Balpha studied with green fluorescent protein (GFP) fusion proteins. Investigation of GFP-p65 binding to DNa by fluorescence resonance energy transfer. Schmid JA, Birbach A, Hofer-Warbinek R, Pengg M, Burner U, Furtmuller PG, Binder BR, de Martin R. J Biol Chem. 2000 Jun 2;275(22):17035-42. doi: 10.1074/jbc.M000291200. PubMed 10747893.
Backbone
  Vector backbone: pEYFP-C1
  Backbone manufacturer: Clontech
  Vector type: Mammalian Expression
  Selectable markers: Neomycin (select with G418)
Growth in bacteria
  Bacterial resistance: Kanamycin, 50 μg/mL
  Growth temperature: 37°C
  Growth strain: DH5alpha
  Copy number: High Copy
Gene/Insert
  Gene/Insert name: IKB-alpha (alt name: NFKBIA)
  Species: Sus scrofa
  Tag / fusion protein: EYFP (N terminal on backbone)
  Cloning method: Restriction Enzyme; 5′ cloning site Unknown (unknown if destroyed)
Terms and licenses: Academic/Nonprofit Terms; Industry Terms: Not Available to Industry
How to cite: EYFP-IKB was a gift from Johannes A. Schmid (Addgene plasmid # 111194 ; http://n2t.net/addgene:111194 ; RRID:Addgene_111194)
